>Addgene plasmid #134808 | pED14xY-3 | addgene full sequence | sequence record 266435 | Addgene NGS Result
GGGCCGACTCACCCGGCGCGGCGTTGACAGATGAGGGGCAGGCTCGATTTCGGCCGGCGACGTGGAGCTG
GCCAGCCTCGCAAATCGGCGAAAACGCCTGATTTTACGCGAGTTTCCCACAGATGATGTGGACAAGCCTG
GGGATAAGTGCCCTGCGGTATTGACACTTGAGGGGCGCGACTACTGACAGATGAGGGGCGCGATCCTTGA
CACTTGAGGGGCAGAGTGCTGACAGATGAGGGGCGCACCTATTGACATTTGAGGGGCTGTCCACAGGCAG
AAAATCCAGCATTTGCAAGGGTTTCCGCCCGTTTTTCGGCCACCGCTAACCTGTCTTTTAACCTGCTTTT
AAACCAATATTTATAAACCTTGTTTTTAACCAGGGCTGCGCCCTGTGCGCGTGACCGCGCACGCCGAAGG
GGGGTGCCCCCCCTTCTCGAACCCTCCCGGCCCGCTAACGCGGGCCTCCCATCCCCCCAGGGGCTGCGCC
CCTCGGCCGCGAACGGCCTCACCCCAAAAATGGAGGTTTCTCTTCTTTCACTTTACGGCTAGCTCAGCCC
TAGGTATTATGCTAGCAGCCCCATACGATATAAGGAGGGTGAATGAATCGGACGTTTGACCGGAAGGCAT
ACAGGCAAGAACTGATCGACGCGGGGTTTTCCGCCGAGGATGCCGAAACCATCGCAAGCCGCACCGTCAT
GCGTGCGCCCCGCGAAACCTTCCAGTCCGTCGGCTCGATGGTCCAGCAAGCTACGGCCAAGATCGAGCGC
GACAGCGTGCAACTGGCTCCCCCTGCCCTGCCCGCGCCATCGGCCGCCGTGGAGCGTTCGCGTCGTCTCG
AACAGGAGGCGGCAGGTTTGGCGAAGTCGATGACCATCGACACGCGAGGAACTATGACGACCAAGAAGCG
AAAAACCGCCGGCGAGGACCTGGCAAAACAGGTCAGCGAGGCCAAGCAGGCCGCGTTGCTGAAACACACG
AAGCAGCAGATCAAGGAAATGCAGCTTTCCTTGTTCGATATTGCGCCGTGGCCGGACACGATGCGAGCGA
TGCCAAACGACACGGCCCGCTCTGCCCTGTTCACCACGCGCAACAAGAAAATCCCGCGCGAGGCGCTGCA
AAACAAGGTCATTTTCCACGTCAACAAGGACGTGAAGATCACCTACACCGGCGTCGAGCTGCGGGCCGAC
GATGACGAACTGGTGTGGCAGCAGGTGTTGGAGTACGCGAAGCGCACCCCTATCGGCGAGCCGATCACCT
TCACGTTCTACGAGCTTTGCCAGGACCTGGGCTGGTCGATCAATGGCCGGTATTACACGAAGGCCGAGGA
ATGCCTGTCGCGCCTACAGGCGACGGCGATGGGCTTCACGTCCGACCGCGTTGGGCACCTGGAATCGGTG
TCGCTGCTGCACCGCTTCCGCGTCCTGGACCGTGGCAAGAAAACGTCCCGTTGCCAGGTCCTGATCGACG
AGGAAATCGTCGTGCTGTTTGCTGGCGACCACTACACGAAATTCATATGGGAGAAGTACCGCAAGCTGTC
GCCGACGGCCCGACGGATGTTCGACTATTTCAGCTCGCACCGGGAGCCGTACCCGCTCAAGCTGGAAACC
TTCCGCCTCATGTGCGGATCGGATTCCACCCGCGTGAAGAAGTGGCGCGAGCAGGTCGGCGAAGCCTGCG
AAGAGTTGCGAGGCAGCGGCCTGGTGGAACACGCCTGGGTCAATGATGACCTGGTGCATTGCAAACGCTA
GACGGCCTATTTGGCCTATTTTTCTAAATACATTCAAATATGTATCCGCTCATGAGACAATAACCCTGAT
AAATGCTTCAATAATATTGAAAAAGGAAGAGTATGAGGGAAGCGGTGATCGCCGAAGTATCGACTCAACT
ATCAGAGGTAGTTGGCGTCATCGAGCGCCATCTCGAACCGACGTTGCTGGCCGTACATTTGTACGGCTCC
GCAGTGGATGGCGGCCTGAAGCCACACAGTGATATTGATTTGCTGGTTACGGTGACCGTAAGGCTTGATG
AAACAACGCGGCGAGCTTTGATCAACGACCTTTTGGAAACTTCGGCTTCCCCTGGAGAGAGCGAGATTCT
CCGCGCTGTAGAAGTCACCATTGTTGTGCACGACGACATCATTCCGTGGCGTTATCCAGCTAAGCGCGAA
CTGCAATTTGGAGAATGGCAGCGCAATGACATTCTTGCAGGTATCTTCGAGCCAGCCACGATCGACATTG
ATCTGGCTATCTTGCTGACAAAAGCAAGAGAACATAGCGTTGCCTTGGTAGGTCCAGCGGCGGAGGAACT
CTTTGATCCGGTTCCTGAACAGGATCTATTTGAGGCGCTAAATGAAACCTTAACGCTATGGAACTCGCCG
CCCGACTGGGCTGGCGATGAGCGAAATGTAGTGCTTACGTTGTCCCGCATTTGGTACAGCGCAGTAACCG
GCAAAATCGCGCCGAAGGATGTCGCTGCCGACTGGGCAATGGAGCGCCTGCCGGCCCAGTATCAGCCCGT
CATACTTGAAGCTAGACAGGCTTATCTTGGACAAGAAGAAGATCGCTTGGCCTCGCGCGCAGATCAGTTG
GAAGAATTTGTCCACTACGTGAAAGGCGAGATCACCAAGGTAGTCGGCAAATAAACGCCATGGGCATTAA
AAAATGCCCTCTTGGGTTATCAAGAGGGTCATTATATTTGCTGAGGAGTGCCGTTAATTAAGTCGGATGA
ATGGCAGAAGCTTAAAAAAAATCCTTAGCTTTCGCTAAGGATCTGCAGGTCGACGGATCCTCCATCGCGT
GGCCGAAATTGGTGGTGGGGGAAGGATTCGAACCTTCGAAGTCTGTGACGGCAGATTTAGAGTTCTGCTC
CCTTTGGCCGCTCGGGAACCCCACCGGACTTGATGGTGCCGACTAAAGGGACCCATCTTGTCTGCTAATT
GTTATCCGCTCACAATTATCTTACTGCGCAGATACGCCCTCGTCAATCCCTTAATAGCAAAATGCCTTTT
GATCGGCGAGAAAGTCAGCAGGCCGCTTAGTTAGCCGTGCACTGATCATATCGTCAATTATTACCTCCAC
GGGGAGAGCCTGAGCAAACTGGCCTCAGGCATTTGAGAAGCACAAGGGTCCCTAAGTCTCCTCAGCAAAA
CGAAAGGCCCAGTCTTTCGACTGAGCCTTTCGTTTTATTTGACCGGATGTCCTCTTACTGACAGATGAGG
GGCGGACGTTGACACTTGAG
Features (pLannotate 1.2.2; 8 found; start..end, strand, type, name):
    603..1751    +  CDS            trfA: trans-acting replication protein that binds to and activates oriV
   1781..1852    +  promoter       AmpR promoter: bla
   1853..2644    +  CDS            SmR: aminoglycoside adenylyltransferase (Murphy, 1985); aadA; confers resistance to spectinomycin and streptomycin
   2743..2772    -  terminator     bacterial terminator (fragment): putative bacterial transcription terminator
   2810..2895    -  tRNA           supF (fragment): E. coli amber-suppressor tyrosine tRNA
   2939..2955    -  protein_bind   lac operator: The lac repressor binds to the lac operator to inhibit transcription in E. coli. This inhibition can be relieved by adding lactose or isopropyl-β-D-thiogalactopyranoside (IPTG). lac repressor encoded by lacI
   3147..3191    -  terminator     rrnB T1 terminator: transcription terminator T1 from the E. coli rrnB gene
   3207..456     +  rep_origin     oriV (fragment) (across the origin): incP origin of replication
