[The description below was written by a language model from this plasmid's Addgene catalogue record and pLannotate feature annotations shown in this document.]
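Description:
pED14xY-3 is a small (3,240 bp), low-copy bacterial expression plasmid built on an RK2 (IncP) replicon with spectinomycin selection, designed for synthetic biology work in E. coli. Replication depends on the oriV origin, which spans the numbering origin of the circular map, together with the plasmid-encoded trfA gene, whose protein product binds and activates oriV. Selection is provided by the aadA aminoglycoside adenylyltransferase (SmR), driven by the bla (AmpR) promoter, which confers resistance to spectinomycin and streptomycin.

The payload is Y-TAGA-Evo1, a synthetic quadruplet-decoding tRNA (qtRNA). From its name and the associated work on directed evolution of tRNAs, it appears to be an evolved tyrosine-scaffold tRNA that reads the four-base codon TAGA. The automated annotation labels this region as a fragment of supF, the E. coli amber-suppressor tyrosine tRNA, which is consistent with a tyrosine tRNA origin. The qtRNA lies on the reverse strand, with a lac operator on its upstream side and a putative bacterial terminator fragment downstream of it. An rrnB T1 terminator sits further upstream, presumably insulating the cassette from read-through. The promoter itself is not annotated in the feature table, but the depositor describes it as a ProK-LacI promoter. The plasmid does not carry lacI, so IPTG-inducible control requires that the lac repressor be supplied by the host strain or a second plasmid. The record also notes that glucose is used to suppress qtRNA expression.

The construct is used for controlled expression of this qtRNA in quadruplet codon suppression experiments, and belongs to a study on multiplexed decoding of four quadruplet codons.
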