Addgene plasmid #134808: pED14xY-3
Purpose: IPTG inducible expression of Y-TAGA-Evo1 qtRNA
Depositing lab: Ahmed Badran. Depositing organization: Broad Institute. Publication: Multiplex suppression of four quadruplet codons via tRNA directed evolution. DeBenedictis EA, Carver GD, Chung CZ, Soll D, Badran AH. Nat Commun. 2021 Sep 29;12(1):5706. doi: 10.1038/s41467-021-25948-y. PubMed 34588441.
Backbone
  Vector backbone: RK2 SpecR
  Total vector size (bp): 3240
  Vector type: Bacterial Expression, Synthetic Biology
Growth in bacteria
  Bacterial resistance: Spectinomycin, 50 μg/mL
  Growth temperature: 37°C
  Growth strain: DH5alpha
  Growth instructions: Grow in glucose to suppress expression of qtRNA
  Copy number: Low Copy
Gene/Insert
  Gene/Insert name: Y-TAGA-Evo1 qtRNA
  Species: Synthetic
Terms and licenses: Academic/Nonprofit Terms; Industry Terms: Not Available to Industry
Depositor comments: The lacI repressor must also be expressed in order to make the ProK-LacI promoter IPTG-inducible. These can be provided by the host strain, or on another plasmid. For example, E coli S2060s (Addgene Bacterial strain #105064), encode lacI.
How to cite: pED14xY-3 was a gift from Ahmed Badran (Addgene plasmid # 134808 ; http://n2t.net/addgene:134808 ; RRID:Addgene_134808)
